>Addgene plasmid #148561 | pnYC-CvH-Hs4EHP_1-234_AE | depositor full sequence | sequence record 291009 | Full Sequence
GTATGGCAATGAAAGACGGTGAGCTGGTGATATGGGATAGTGTTCACCCTTGTTACACCGTTTTCCATGA
GCAAACTGAAACGTTTTCATCGCTCTGGAGTGAATACCACGACGATTTCCGGCAGTTTCTACACATATAT
TCGCAAGATGTGGCGTGTTACGGTGAAAACCTGGCCTATTTCCCTAAAGGGTTTATTGAGAATATGTTTT
TCGTCTCAGCCAATCCCTGGGTGAGTTTCACCAGTTTTGATTTAAACGTGGCCAATATGGACAACTTCTT
CGCCCCCGTTTTCACCATGGGCAAATATTATACGCAAGGCGACAAGGTGCTGATGCCGCTGGCGATTCAG
GTTCATCATGCCGTCTGTGATGGCTTCCATGTCGGCAGAATGCTTAATGAATTACAACAGTACTGCGATG
AGTGGCAGGGCGGGGCGTAATTTTTTTAAGGCAGTTATTGGTGCCCTTAAACGCCTGGTGCTACGCCTGA
ATAAGTGATAATAAGCGGATGAATGGCAGAAATTCGAAAGCAAATTCGACCCGGTCGTCGGTTCAGGGCA
GGGTCGTTAAATAGCCGCTTATGTCTATTGCTGGTTTACCGGTTTATTGACTACCGGAAGCAGTGTGACC
GTGTGCTTCTCAAATGCCTGAGGCCAGTTTGCTCAGGCTCTCCCCGTGGAGGTAATAATTGACGATATGA
TCATTTATTCTGCCTCCCAGAGCCTGATAAAAACGGTTAGCGCTTCGTTAATACAGATGTAGGTGTTCCA
CAGGGTAGCCAGCAGCATCCTGCGATGCAGATCCGGAACATAATGGTGCAGGGCGCTTGTTTCGGCGTGG
GTATGGTGGCAGGCCCCGTGGCCGGGGGACTGTTGGGCGCTGCCGGCACCTGTCCTACGAGTTGCATGAT
AAAGAAGACAGTCATAAGTGCGGCGACGATAGTCATGCCCCGCGCCCACCGGAAGGAGCTACCGGACAGC
GGTGCGGACTGTTGTAACTCAGAATAAGAAATGAGGCCGCTCATGGCGTTGACTCTCAGTCATAGTATCG
TGGTATCACCGGTTGGTTCCACTCTCTGTTGCGGGCAACTTCAGCAGCACGTAGGGGACTTCCGCGTTTC
CAGACTTTACGAAACACGGAAACCGAAGACCATTCATGTTGTTGCTCAGGTCGCAGACGTTTTGCAGCAG
CAGTCGCTTCACGTTCGCTCGCGTATCGGTGATTCATTCTGCTAACCAGTAAGGCAACCCCGCCAGCCTA
GCCGGGTCCTCAACGACAGGAGCACGATCATGCGCACCCGTGGCCAGGACCCAACGCTGCCCGAGATGCG
CCGCGTGCGGCTGCTGGAGATGGCGGACGCGATGGATATGTTCTGCCAAGGGTTGGTTTGCGCATTCACA
GTTCTCCGCAAGAATTGATTGGCTCCAATTCTTGGAGTGGTGAATCCGTTAGCGAGGTGCCGCCGGCTTC
CATTCAGGTCGAGGTGGCCCGGCTCCATGCACCGCGACGCAACGCGGGGAGGCAGACAAGGTATAGGGCG
GCGCCTACAATCCATGCCAACCCGTTCCATGTGCTCGCCGAGGCGGCATAAATCGCCGTGACGATCAGCG
GTCCAGTGATCGAAGTTAGGCTGGTAAGAGCCGCGAGCGATCCTTGAAGCTGTCCCTGATGGTCGTCATC
TACCTGCCTGGACAGCATGGCCTGCAACGCGGGCATCCCGATGCCGCCGGAAGCGAGAAGAATCATAATG
GGGAAGGCCATCCAGCCTCGCGTCGCGAACGCCAGCAAGACGTAGCCCAGCGCGTCGGCCGCCATGCCGG
CGATAATGGCCTGCTTCTCGCCGAAACGTTTGGTGGCGGGACCAGTGACGAAGGCTTGAGCGAGGGCGTG
CAAGATTCCGAATACCGCAAGCGACAGGCCGATCATCGTCGCGCTCCAGCGAAAGCGGTCCTCGCCGAAA
ATGACCCAGAGCGCTGCCGGCACCTGTCCTACGAGTTGCATGATAAAGAAGACAGTCATAAGTGCGGCGA
CGATAGTCATGCCCCGCGCCCACCGGAAGGAGCTGACTGGGTTGAAGGCTCTCAAGGGCATCGGTCGACG
CTCTCCCTTATGCGACTCCTGCATTAGGAAGCAGCCCAGTAGTAGGTTGAGGCCGTTGAGCACCGCCGCC
GCAAGGAATGGTGCATGCAAGGAGATGGCGCCCAACAGTCCCCCGGCCACGGGGCCTGCCACCATACCCA
CGCCGAAACAAGCGCTCATGAGCCCGAAGTGGCGAGCCCGATCTTCCCCATCGGTGATGTCGGCGATATA
GGCGCCAGCAACCGCACCTGTGGCGCCGGTGATGCCGGCCACGATGCGTCCGGCGTAGAGGATCAGACTA
AGATCTCGATCCCGCGAAATTAATACGACTCACTATAGGGGAATTGTGAGCGGATAACAATTCCCCACTA
GTAATAATTTTGTTTAACTTTAAGAAGGAGATATACATATGCTCGAGATGAACAACAAATTCGATGCCCT
GAAAGATGATGATAGCGGTGATCACGATCAGAATGAAGAAAATTCAACCCAGAAAGATGGCGAAAAAGAA
AAAACCGAACGCGATAAAAATCAGAGCAGCAGCAAACGTAAAGCAGTTGTTCCGGGTCCGGCAGAACATC
CGCTGCAGTATAACTATACCTTTTGGTATAGCCGTCGTACACCGGGTCGTCCGACCAGCAGCCAGAGCTA
TGAACAGAACATTAAACAAATTGGCACCTTTGCAAGCGTGGAACAGTTTTGGCGTTTTTATAGCCATATG
GTTCGTCCGGGTGATCTGACAGGTCATAGCGATTTTCACCTGTTTAAAGAAGGCATTAAACCGATGTGGG
AAGATGATGCAAACAAAAATGGTGGCAAATGGATTATTCGTCTGCGTAAAGGTCTGGCAAGCCGTTGTTG
GGAAAATCTGATTCTGGCAATGCTGGGTGAACAGTTTATGGTTGGTGAAGAAATTTGTGGTGCAGTTGTT
AGCGTTCGTTTTCAAGAAGATATTATCAGCATCTGGAATAAAACCGCAAGCGATCAGGCAACCACCGCAC
GTATTCGTGATACCCTGCGTCGTGTTCTGAATCTGCCTCCGAATACCATTATGGAATACAAAACCCATAC
CGATAGCATCAAAATGCCTGGTCGTCTGGGTCCGCAGCGTCTGCTGTTTGGATCCGAAAACCTTTACTTC
CAGGGCAGCGGCGCCATGGGCAGCGGCAGCGGCCACCACCACCACCACCACGGTACCTAATAGTCTAGAG
CTAGCCCTAGGAGATCCGGCTGCTAACAAAGCCCGAAAGGAAGCTGAGTTGGCTGCTGCCACCGCTGAGC
AATAACTAGCATAACCCCTTGGGGCCTCTAAACGGGTCTTGAGGGGTTTTTTGCTGAAAGGAGGAACTAT
ATCCGGATATCCCGCAAGAGGCCCGGCAGTACCGGCATAACCAAGCCTATGCCTACAGCATCCAGGGTGA
CGGTGCCGAGGATGACGATGAGCGCATTGTTAGATTTCATACACGGTGCCTGACTGCGTTAGCAATTTAA
CTGTGATAAACTACCGCATTAAAGCTTATCGATGATAAGCTGTCAAACATGAGAATTACAACTTATATCG
TATGGGGCTGACTTCAGGTGCTACATTTGAAGAGATAAATTGCACTGAAATCAAGAAATATTTTATCTGA
TTAATAAGATGATCTTCTTGAGATCGTTTTGGTCTGCGCGTAATCTCTTGCTCTGAAAACGAAAAAACCG
CCTTGCAGGGCGGTTTTTCGAAGGTTCTCTGAGCTACCAACTCTTTGAACCGAGGTAACTGGCTTGGAGG
AGCGCAGTCACCAAAACTTGTCCTTTCAGTTTAGCCTTAACCGGCGCATGACTTCAAGACTAACTCCTCT
AAATCAATTACCAGTGGCTGCTGCCAGTGGTGCTTTTGCATGTCTTTCCGGGTTGGACTCAAGACGATAG
TTACCGGATAAGGCGCAGCGGTCGGACTGAACGGGGGGTTCGTGCATACAGTCCAGCTTGGAGCGAACTG
CCTACCCGGAACTGAGTGTCAGGCGTGGAATGAGACAAACGCGGCCATAACAGCGGAATGACACCGGTAA
ACCGAAAGGCAGGAACAGGAGAGCGCACGAGGGAGCCGCCAGGGGGAAACGCCTGGTATCTTTATAGTCC
TGTCGGGTTTCGCCACCACTGATTTGAGCGTCAGATTTCGTGATGCTTGTCAGGGGGGCGGAGCCTATGG
AAAAACGGCTTTGCCGCGGCCCTCTCACTTCCCTGTTAAGTATCTTCCTGGCATCTTCCAGGAAATCTCC
GCCCCGTTCGTAAGCCATTTCCGCTCGCCGCAGTCGAACGACCGAGCGTAGCGAGTCAGTGAGCGAGGAA
GCGGAATATATCCTGTATCACATATTCTGCTGACGCACCGGTGCAGCCTTTTTTCTCCTGCCACATGAAG
CACTTCACTGACACCCTCATCAGTGCCAACATAGTAAGCCAGTATACACTCCCCTAGCGCTGATGTCCGG
CGGTGCTTTTGCCGTTACGCACCACCCCGTCAGTAGCTGAACAGGAGGGACAGCTGATAGAAACAGAAGC
CACTGGAGCACCTCAAAAACACCATCATACACTAAATCAGTAAGTTGGCAGCATCACCCGACGCACTTTG
CGCCGAATAAATACCTGTGACGGAAGATCACTTCGCAGAATAAATAAATCCTGGTGTCCCTGTTGATACC
GGGAAGCCCTGGGCCAACTTTTGGCGAAAATGAGACGTTGATCGGCACGTAAGAGGTTCCAACTTTCACC
ATAATGAAATAAGATCACTACCGGGCGTATTTTTTGAGTTATCGAGATTTTCAGGAGCTAAGGAAGCTAA
AATGGAGAAAAAAATCACTGGATATACCACCGTTGATATATCCCAATGGCATCGTAAAGAACATTTTGAG
GCATTTCAGTCAGTTGCTCAATGTACCTATAACCAGACCGTTCAGCTGGATATTACGGCCTTTTTAAAGA
CCGTAAAGAAAAATAAGCACAAGTTTTATCCGGCCTTTATTCACATTCTTGCCCGCCTGATGAATGCTCA
TCCGGAATTC
Features (pLannotate 1.2.2; 18 found; start..end, strand, type, name):
    738..833     -  CDS            resD (fragment): REDF_ECOLI - Also known as D. Protein inferred from homology: Swiss-Prot protein existence level 3. Acts as a repressor of transcription and as a site-specific resolvase that cleaves at the RfsF site. From Escherichia coli (strain K12).
    823..880     +  CDS            TcR (fragment): tetracycline efflux protein; tet; confers resistance to tetracycline
    877..970     -  CDS            TcR (fragment): tetracycline efflux protein; tet; confers resistance to tetracycline
   1474..2374    -  CDS            TcR (fragment): tetracycline efflux protein; tet; confers resistance to tetracycline
   2401..2419    +  promoter       T7 promoter: promoter for bacteriophage T7 RNA polymerase
   2420..2444    +  protein_bind   lac operator: The lac repressor binds to the lac operator to inhibit transcription in E. coli. This inhibition can be relieved by adding lactose or isopropyl-β-D-thiogalactopyranoside (IPTG). lac repressor encoded by lacI
   2459..2481    +  RBS            RBS: efficient ribosome binding site from bacteriophage T7 gene 10 (Olins and Rangwala, 1989)
   2498..3217    +  CDS            EIF4E2: IF4E2_HUMAN - Also known as EIF4EL3. Experimental evidence at protein level: Swiss-Prot protein existence level 1. Recognizes and binds the 7-methylguanosine-containing mRNA cap during an early step in the initiation (PubMed:17368478, PubMed:25624349, PubMed:9582349). Acts as a repressor of translation initiation (PubMed:22751931). In contrast to EIF4E, it is unable to bind eIF4G (EIF4G1, EIF4G2 or EIF4G3), suggesting that it acts by competing with EIF4E and block assembly of eIF4F at the cap (By similarity). In P-bodies, component of a complex that promotes miRNA- mediated translational repre
   3253..3271    +  CDS            9xHis (fragment): 9xHis affinity tag
   3309..3358    +  CDS            SET1 (fragment): solubility-enhancement tag derived from T7 phage gene 10B
   3366..3413    +  terminator     T7 terminator: transcription terminator for bacteriophage T7 RNA polymerase
   3436..3540    -  CDS            TcR (fragment): tetracycline efflux protein; tet; confers resistance to tetracycline
   3588..3616    -  promoter       tet promoter: E. coli promoter for tetracycline efflux protein gene
   3728..4273    +  rep_origin     p15A ori: Plasmids containing the medium-copy-number p15A origin of replication can be propagated in E. coli cells that contain a second plasmid with the ColE1 origin.
   4361..4416    +  rep_origin     RSF ori (fragment): Plasmids containing the RSF 1030 origin of replication can be propagated in E. coli cells that contain additional plasmids with compatible origins.
   4535..4678    -  mobile_element IS1 (fragment): prokaryotic transposable element IS1
   4799..4901    +  promoter       cat promoter: promoter of the E. coli cat gene encoding chloramphenicol acetyltransferase
   4902..440     +  CDS            CmR (across the origin): chloramphenicol acetyltransferase; cat; confers resistance to chloramphenicol
