[The description below was written by a language model from this plasmid's Addgene catalogue record and pLannotate feature annotations shown in this document.]
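Description:
pnYC-CvH-Hs4EHP_1-234_AE is a 5.1 kb bacterial expression plasmid for producing human 4EHP (eIF4E-2, gene EIF4E2), residues 1–234, in E. coli. The catalogue lists the backbone as unknown, but the annotated features point to a pACYC184-like architecture. It has a p15A origin of replication, a chloramphenicol acetyltransferase gene driven by its own cat promoter, and several disrupted fragments of the tetracycline efflux gene with the tet promoter, consistent with the expression cassette having been inserted into that locus. Selection is therefore by chloramphenicol, and the plasmid is recorded as low copy. Because p15A is compatible with ColE1-type origins, a plasmid of this kind can be maintained alongside a second expression vector, which suits co-expression of binding partners, although the record does not explicitly state that use.

The payload is a T7-driven cassette. A T7 promoter is followed by a lac operator, giving IPTG-inducible transcription in hosts that supply T7 RNA polymerase and lac repressor. Next come the strong phage T7 gene 10 ribosome binding site, the EIF4E2 coding sequence, and a T7 terminator. A short polyhistidine match lies downstream of the open reading frame, suggesting a C-terminal His tag for affinity purification, which fits the "CvH" element of the name; the record does not describe any linker or cleavage site between them. The small SET1, resD, RSF ori and IS1 hits are fragmentary and probably reflect vector remnants rather than functional parts. 4EHP is a cap-binding protein that represses translation. The associated publication examined how GIGYF1/2 proteins selectively bind it, so this construct was probably used to make recombinant 4EHP for that binding work.
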