Addgene plasmid #148561: pnYC-CvH-Hs4EHP_1-234_AE
Purpose: Bacterial Expression of Hs4EHP_1-234
Depositing lab: Elisa Izaurralde. Depositing organization: Max Planck Institute for Developmental Biology. Publication: GIGYF1/2 proteins use auxiliary sequences to selectively bind to 4EHP and repress target mRNA expression. Peter D, Weber R, Sandmeir F, Wohlbold L, Helms S, Bawankar P, Valkov E, Igreja C, Izaurralde E. Genes Dev. 2017 Jun 1;31(11):1147-1161. doi: 10.1101/gad.299420.117. Epub 2017 Jul 11. PubMed 28698298.
Backbone
  Vector backbone: Unknown
  Vector type: Bacterial Expression
Growth in bacteria
  Bacterial resistance: Chloramphenicol, 25 μg/mL
  Growth temperature: 37°C
  Growth strain: DH5alpha
  Copy number: Low Copy
Gene/Insert
  Gene/Insert name: Hs4EHP_1-234 (alt name: eIF4E-2)
  Species: H. sapiens (human)
  Entrez Gene: EIF4E2 (a.k.a. 4E-LP, 4EHP, EIF4EL3, IF4e, h4EHP)
  Cloning method: Unknown
Terms and licenses: Academic/Nonprofit Terms; Industry Terms: Not Available to Industry
Depositor comments: ORF extracted from NCBI:NM_004846 or UniProt.: O60573-1 Plasmids from this collection were made available to the research community and donated after the lab closed. Please note that the sequence provided by the depositing laboratory may be theoretical/predicted or based on Sanger sequencing results. There may be discrepancies between sequencing results obtained by Addgene and the depositor sequence. If an Addgene verified sequence is not available, please contact before placing your order to request that our lab fully sequence the plasmid.
How to cite: pnYC-CvH-Hs4EHP_1-234_AE was a gift from Elisa Izaurralde (Addgene plasmid # 148561 ; http://n2t.net/addgene:148561 ; RRID:Addgene_148561)
